>Addgene plasmid #58218 | pCMV CEPIA2mt | addgene full sequence | sequence record 174274 | Addgene NGS Result
ATTGATTATTGAGTAGTTATTAATAGTAATCAATTACGGGGTCATTAGTTCATAGCCCATATATGGAGTT
CCGCGTTACATAACTTACGGTAAATGGCCCGCCTGGCTGACCGCCCAACGACCCCCGCCCATTGACGTCA
ATAATGACGTATGTTCCCATAGTAACGCCAATAGGGACTTTCCATTGACGTCAATGGGTGGAGTATTTAC
GGTAAACTGCCCACTTGGCAGTACATCAAGTGTATCATATGCCAAGTACGCCCCCTATTGACGTCAATGA
CGGTAAATGGCCCGCCTGGCATTATGCCCAGTACATGACCTTATGGGACTTTCCTACTTGGCAGTACATC
TACGGTTAGTCATCGCTATTACCATAGTGATGCGGTTTTGGCAGTACATCAATGGGCGTGGATAGCGGTT
TGACTCACGGGGATTTCCAAGTCTCCACCCCATTGACGTCAATGGGAGTTTGTTTTGGCACCAAAATCAA
CGGGACTTTCCAAAATGTCGTAACAACTCCGCCCCATTGACGCAAATGGGCGGTAGGCGTGTACGGTGGG
AGGTCTATATAAGCAGAGCTTTCTGGCTAACTAGAGAACCCACTGCTTACTGGCACGTGACCATGTCCGT
CCTGACGCCGCTGCTGCTGCGGGGCTTGACAGGCTCGGCCCGGCGGCTCCCAGTGCCGCGCGCCAAAATT
CATTCACTGGGGGACCCCATGAGCGTGCTCACCCCACTCCTGCTGCGGGGGCTGACCGGCAGCGCTAGGC
GGCTGCCAGTCCCGCGGGCCAAGATCCACAGTCTCGGCGATCCCGGATCCATGCGGGGTTCTCATCATCA
TCATCATCATGGTATGGCTAGCATGACTGGTGGACAGCAAATGGGTCGGGATCTGTACGACGATGACGAT
AAGGATCTCGCCACCATGGTCGACTCATCACGTCGTAAGTGGAATAAGACAGGTCACGCAGTCAGAGCTA
TAGGTCGGCTGAGCTCACTCGAGAACGTCTATATCATGGCCGACAAGCAGAAGAACGGCATCAAGGCGAA
CTTCAAGATCCGCCACAACATCGAGGACGGCGGCGTGCAGCTCGCCTACCACTACCAGCAGAACACCCCC
ATCGGCGACGGCCCCGTGCTGCTGCCCGACAACCACTACCTGAGCACCCAGTCCAAACTTTCGAAAGACC
CCAACGAGAAGCGCGATCACATGGTCCTGCTGGAGTTCGTGACCGCCGCCGGGATCACTCTCGGCATGGA
CGAGCTGTACAAGGGCGGTACCGGAGGGAGCATGGTGAGCAAGGGCGAGGAGCTGTTCACCGGGGTGGTG
CCCATCCTGGTCGAGCTGGACGGCGACGTAAACGGCCACAAGTTCAGCGTGTCCGGCGAGGGTGAGGGCG
ATGCCACCTACGGCAAGCTGACCCTGAAGTTCATCTGCACCACCGGCAAGCTGCCCGTGCCCTGGCCCAC
CCTCGTGACCACCCTGACCTACGGCGTGCAGTGCTTCAGCCGCTACCCCGACCACATGAAGCAGCACGAC
TTCTTCAAGTCCGCCATGCCCGAAGGCTACATCCAGGAGCGCACCATCTTCTTCAAGGACGACGGCTACT
ACAAGACCCGCGCCGAGGTGAAGTTCGAGGGCGACACCCTGGTGAACCGCATCGTGCTGAAGGGCATCGA
CTTCAAGGAGGACGGCAACATCCTGGGGCACAAGCTGGAGTACAACACGCGTGACCAACTGACTGAAGAG
CAGATCGCAGAATTTAAAGAGGCTTTCTCCCTATTTGACAAGGACGGGGATGGGACAATAACAACCAAGG
AGCTGGGGACGGTGCTGCGGTCTCTGGGGCAGAACCCCACAGAAGCAGAGCTGCAGGACATGATCAATGA
AGTAGATGCCGACGGTAATGGCACAATCGACTTCCCTGAGTTCCTGACAATGATGGCAAGAAAAATGAAA
GACACAGACAGTGAAGAAGAAATTAGAGAAGCGTTCCGTGTGTTTGATAAGGATGGCAATGGCTACATCA
GTGCAGCAGAGCTTCGCCACGTGATGACAAACCTTGGAGAGAAGTTAACAGATGAAGAGGTTGATGAAAT
GATCAGGGAAGCAGACATCGATGGGGATGGTCAGGTAAACTACGAAGAGTTTGTACAAATGATGACAGCG
AAGGCGGCCGCAGAACAAAAACTCATCTCAGAAGAGGATCTGAATGGGGCCGCATAGTCTAGAAGCTCGC
TGATCAGCCTCGACTGTGCCTTCTAGTTGCCAGCCATCTGTTGTTTGCCCCTCCCCCGTGCCTTCCTTGA
CCCTGGAAGGTGCCACTCCCACTGTCCTTTCCTAATAAAATGAGGAAATTGCATCGCATTGTCTGAGTAG
GTGTCATTCTATTCTGGGGGGTGGGGTGGGGCAGGACAGCAAGGGGGAGGATTGGGAAGACAATAGCAGG
CATGCTGGGGATGGCCCGGGCTCTATGGCTTCTGAGGCGGAAAGAACCAGCTGGGGCTCTAGGGGGTATC
CCC
[124 nt withheld, positions 2524-2647]
C
[72 nt withheld, positions 2649-2720]
TCCCCCAAAAAACTTGATTA
[49 nt withheld, positions 2741-2789]
CCTTTGACGTTGGAGTCCACGTTCTTT
[37 nt withheld, positions 2817-2853]
ACCCTATCTCGGTCTATTCTTTTGATTTATAAGGGATTTTGCCGATTTCGGCCTATTGGTTAAAAAATGA
GCTGATTTAACAAAAATTTAACGCGAATTAATTCTGTGGAATGTGTGTCAGTTAGGGTGTGGAAAGTCCC
CAGGCTCCCCAGCAGGCAGAAGTATGCAAAGCATGCATCTCAATTAGTCAGCAACCAGGTGTGGAAAGTC
CCCAGGCTCCCCAGCAGGCAGAAGTATGCAAAGCATGCATCTCAATTAGTCAGCAACCATAGTCCCGCCC
CTAACTCCGCCCATCCCGCCCCTAACTCCGCCCAGTTCCGCCCATTCTCCGCCCCTAGGCTGACTAATTT
TTTTTATTTATGCAGAGGCCGAGGCCGCCTCTGCCTCTGAGCTATTCCAGAAGTAGTGAGGAGGCTTTTT
TGGAGGCCTAGGCTTTTGCAAAAAGCTCCCCCCCCGGGAGGTCCACAATGGTTGAACAAGATGGATTGCA
CGCAGGTTCTCCGGCCGCTTGGGTGGAGAGGCTATTCGGCTATGACTGGGCACAACAGACAATCGGCTGC
TCTGATGCCGCCGTGTTCCGGCTGTCAGCGCAGGGGCGCCCGGTTCTTTTTGTCAAGACCGACCTGTCCG
GTGCCCTGAATGAACTCCAGGACGAGGCAGCGCGGCTATCGTGGCTGGCCACGACGGGCGTTCCTTGCGC
AGCTGTGCTCGACGTTGTCACTGAAGCGGGAAGGGACTGGCTGCTATTGGGCGAAGTGCCGGGGCAGGAT
CTCCTGTCATCTCACCTTGCTCCTGCCGAGAAAGTATCCATCATGGCTGATGCAATGCGGCGGCTGCATA
CGCTTGATCCGGCTACCTGCCCATTCGACCACCAAGCGAAACATCGCATCGAGCGAGCACGTACTCGGAT
GGAAGCCGGTCTTGTCGATCAGGATGATCTGGACGAAGAGCATCAGGGGCTCGCGCCAGCCGAACTGTTC
GCCAGGCTCAAGGCGCGTATGCCCGACGGCGAGGATCTCGTCGTGACTCATGGCGATGCCTGCTTGCCGA
ATATCATGGTGGAAAATGGCCGCTTTTCTGGATTCATCGACTGTGGCCGGCTGGGTGTGGCGGACCGCTA
TCAGGACATAGCGTTGGCTACCCGTGATATTGCTGAAGAGCTTGGCGGCGAATGGGCTGACCGCTTCCTC
GTGCTTTACGGTATCGCCGCTCCCGATTCGCAGCGCATCGCCTTCTATCGCCTTCTTGACGAGTTCTTCT
GAGCGGGACTCTGGGGTTCGAAATGACCGACCAAGCGACGCCCAACCTGCCATCACGAGATTTCGATTCC
ACCGCCGCCTTCTATGAAAGGTTGGGCTTCGGAATCGTTTTCCGGGACGCCGGCTGGATGATCCTCCAGC
GCGGGGATCTCATGCTGGAGTTCTTCGCCCACCCCAACTTGTTTATTGCAGCTTATAATGGTTACAAATA
AAGCAATAGCATCACAAATTTCACAAATAAAGCATTTTTTTCACTGCATTCTAGTTGTGGTTTGTCCAAA
CTCATCAATGTATCTTATCATGTCTGTATACCGTCGATCTTTCCGCTTCCTCGCTCACTGACTCGCTGCG
CTCGGTCGTTCGGCTGCGGCGAGCGGTATCAGCTCACTCAAAGGCGGTAATACGGTTATCCACAGAATCA
GGGGATAACGCAGGAAAGAACATGTGAGCAAAAGGCCAGCAAAAGGCCAGGAACCGTAAAAAGGCCGCGT
TGCTGGCGTTTTTCCATAGGCTCCGCCCCCCTGACGAGCATCACAAAAATCGACGCTCAAGTCAGAGGTG
GCGAAACCCGACAGGACTATAAAGATACCAGGCGTTTCCCCCTGGAAGCTCCCTCGTGCGCTCTCCTGTT
CCGACCCTGCCGCTTACCGGATACCTGTCCGCCTTTCTCCCTTCGGGAAGCGTGGCGCTTTCTCATAGCT
CACGCTGTAGGTATCTCAGTTCGGTGTAGGTCGTTCGCTCCAAGCTGGGCTGTATGCACGAACCCCCCGT
TCAGCCCGACCGCTGCGCCTTATCCGGTAACTATCGTCTTGAGTCCAACCCGGTAAGACACGACTTATCG
CCACTGGCAGCAGCCACTGGTAACAGGATTAGCAGAGCGAGGTATGTAGGCGGTGCTACAGAGTTCTTGA
AGTGGTGGCCTAACTACGGCTACACTAGAAGAACAGTATTTGGTATCTGCGCTCTGCTGAAGCCAGTTAC
CTTCGGAAAAAGAGTTGGTAGCTCTTGATCCGGCAAACAAACCACCGCTGGTAGCGGTGGTTTTTTTGTT
TGCAAGCAGCAGATTACGCGCAGAAAAAAAGGATCTCAAGAAGATCCTTTGATCTTTTCTACGGGGTCTG
ACGCTCAGTGGAACGAAAACTCACGTTAAGGGATTTTGGTCATGAGATTATCAAAAAGGATCTTCACCTA
GATCCTTTTAAATTAAAAATGAAGTTTTAAATCAATCTAAAGTATATATGAGTAAACTTGGTCTGACAGT
TACCAATGCTTAATCAGTGAGGCACCTATCTCAGCGATCTGTCTATTTCGTTCATCCATAGTTGCCTGAC
TCCCCGTCGTGTAGATAACTACGATACGGGAGGGCTTACCATCTGGCCCCAGTGCTGCAATGATACCGCG
AGACCCACGCTCACCGGCTCCAGATTTATCAGCAATAAACCAGCCAGCCGGAAGGGCCGAGCGCAGAAGT
GGTCCTGCAACTTTATCCGCCTCCATCCAGTCTATTAATTGTTGCCGGGAAGCTAGAGTAAGTAGTTCGC
CAGTTAATAGTTTGCGCAACGTTGTTGCCATTGCTACAGGCATCGTGGTGTCACGCTCGTCGTTTGGTAT
GGCTTCATTCAGCTCCGGTTCCCAACGATCAAGGCGAGTTACATGATCCCCCATGTTGTGCAAAAAAGCG
GTTAGCTCCTTCGGTCCTCCGATCGTTGTCAGAAGTAAGTTGGCCGCAGTGTTATCACTCATGGTTATGG
CAGCACTGCATAATTCTCTTACTGTCATGCCATCCGTAAGATGCTTTTCTGTGACTGGTGAGTACTCAAC
CAAGTCATTCTGAGAATAGTGTATGCGGCGACCGAGTTGCTCTTGCCCGGCGTCAATACGGGATAATACC
GCGCCACATAGCAGAACTTTAAAAGTGCTCATCATTGGAAAACGTTCTTCGGGGCGAAAACTCTCAAGGA
TCTTACCGCTGTTGAGATCCAGTTCGATGTAACCCACTCGGGCACCCAACTGATCTTCAGCATCTTTTAC
TTTCACCAGCGTTTCTGGGTGAGCAAAAACAGGAAGGCAAAATGCCGCAAAAAAGGGAATAAGGGCGACA
CGGAAATGTTGAATACTCATACTCTTCCTTTTTCAATATTATTGAAGCATTTATCAGGGTTATTGTCTCA
TGAGCGGATACATATTTGAATGTATTTAGAAAAATAAACAAATAGGGGTTCCGCGCACATTTCCCCGAAA
AGTGCCACCTGACGTCAGATCGACGGATCGGGAGATCGGTACCGAATTCAC
Features (pLannotate 1.2.2; 14 found; start..end, strand, type, name):
    377..580     +  promoter       CMV promoter: human cytomegalovirus (CMV) immediate early promoter
    623..696     +  CDS            COX8 presequence (fragment): mitochondrial presequence of human cytochrome c oxidase subunit VIII (Rizutto et al., 1989)
    826..2173    +  CDS            GCaMP6f (fragment): improved fluorescent protein-based calcium sensor (Chen et al., 2013)
   2254..2461    +  polyA_signal   bGH poly(A) signal: bovine growth hormone polyadenylation signal
   2482..2503    +  promoter       SV40 promoter (fragment): SV40 enhancer and early promoter
   2524..2952    +  rep_origin     f1 ori (sequence partly withheld): f1 bacteriophage origin of replication; arrow indicates direction of (+) strand synthesis
   2966..3295    +  promoter       SV40 promoter: SV40 enhancer and early promoter
   3325..4115    +  CDS            NeoR/KanR (fragment): aminoglycoside phosphotransferase from Tn5; aph(3')-II (or nptII); confers resistance to neomycin, kanamycin, and G418 (Geneticin®)
   4136..4294    +  CDS            ble (fragment): BLE_KLEPN - Experimental evidence at protein level: Swiss-Prot protein existence level 1. Binding protein with a strong affinity to the bleomycin family of antibiotics. Binds to CL990; an antimitotic-antibiotic compound. From Klebsiella pneumoniae.
   4289..4410    +  polyA_signal   SV40 poly(A) signal: SV40 polyadenylation signal
   4614..5202    -  rep_origin     ori: high-copy-number ColE1/pMB1/pBR322/pUC origin of replication
   5373..6233    -  CDS            AmpR: β-lactamase; bla; confers resistance to ampicillin, carbenicillin, and related antibiotics
   6234..6338    -  promoter       AmpR promoter: bla
   6403..375     +  enhancer       CMV enhancer (across the origin): human cytomegalovirus immediate early enhancer
