[The description below was written by a language model from this plasmid's Addgene catalogue record and pLannotate feature annotations shown in this document.]
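Description:
pCMV CEPIA2mt is a 6.4 kb mammalian expression plasmid built on the Invitrogen pCMV/myc/mito backbone. It encodes a green fluorescent, genetically encoded calcium indicator directed to the mitochondria. It is maintained in bacteria through a high-copy ColE1/pUC-type origin and an ampicillin resistance gene (β-lactamase with its own promoter). It also carries an f1 phage origin. For selection in mammalian cells, an SV40 early promoter drives a neomycin phosphotransferase cassette ending in an SV40 polyadenylation signal, which permits G418 selection of stable transfectants. The annotation tool also marks a short bleomycin-binding protein fragment just downstream of the neomycin gene, but the record gives no functional role for it.

The payload is driven by the human CMV immediate early enhancer and promoter and terminated by the bovine growth hormone polyadenylation signal. The 1.6 kb synthetic open reading frame begins with the mitochondrial presequence of human cytochrome c oxidase subunit VIII. According to the catalogue the targeting sequence is duplicated in this backbone, although the feature table annotates only one copy. The sensor follows, a GCaMP2 derivative carrying the substitutions N263Y, E282V and M339L. The automated annotation labels this region as a GCaMP6f fragment, which presumably reflects similarity among GCaMP-family sensors. A myc epitope at the C terminus allows immunodetection, though it is not separately annotated. CEPIA stands for calcium-measuring organelle-entrapped protein indicator. The plasmid is intended for transfection into mammalian cells to image mitochondrial calcium with green fluorescence at subcellular resolution.
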