Addgene plasmid #58218: pCMV CEPIA2mt
Purpose: Green fluorescent indicator for calcium imaging in the mitochondria
Depositing lab: Masamitsu Iino. Depositing organization: University of Tokyo, Graduate School of Medicine. Publication: Imaging intraorganellar Ca(2+) at subcellular resolution using CEPIA. Suzuki J, Kanemaru K, Ishii K, Ohkura M, Okubo Y, Iino M. Nat Commun. 2014 Jun 13;5:4153. doi: 10.1038/ncomms5153. PubMed 24923787.
Backbone
  Vector backbone: pCMV/myc/mito
  Backbone manufacturer: Invitrogen
  Backbone size w/o insert (bp): 4799
  Total vector size (bp): 6404
  Modifications to backbone: Duplicate mitochondria targeting sequence.
  Vector type: Mammalian Expression
  Selectable markers: Neomycin (select with G418)
Growth in bacteria
  Bacterial resistance: Ampicillin, 100 μg/mL
  Growth temperature: 37°C
  Growth strain: Stbl3
  Copy number: High Copy
Gene/Insert
  Gene/Insert name: CEPIA2mt (alt name: green fluorescent calcium-measuring organelle-entrapped protein indicator for the mitochondria)
  Species: Synthetic
  Insert size (bp): 1605
  Mutation: GCaMP2 N263Y E282V M339L
  Promoter: CMV
  Tag / fusion protein: myc (C terminal on insert)
  Cloning method: Restriction Enzyme; 5′ cloning site unknown (not destroyed); 3′ cloning site XbaI (not destroyed)
  Sequencing primers: 5′ cgcaaatgggcggtaggcgtg; 3′ tagaaggcacagtcgagg
Terms and licenses: Academic/Nonprofit Terms; Industry Terms: Not Available to Industry
How to cite: pCMV CEPIA2mt was a gift from Masamitsu Iino (Addgene plasmid # 58218 ; http://n2t.net/addgene:58218 ; RRID:Addgene_58218)
