>Addgene plasmid #58218 | pCMV CEPIA2mt | addgene partial sequence | sequence record 91909 | F1ori-R 5'-AGGGAAGAAAGCGAAAGGAG-3'
[52 nt withheld, positions 1-52]
GGGGATACCCCCTAGAGCCCCAGCTGGTTCTTTCCGCCTCAGAAGCCATAGAGCCCGGGCCATCCCCAGC
ATGCCTGCTATTGTCTTCCCAATCCTCCCCCTTGCTGTCCTGCCCCACCCCACCCCCCAGAATAGAATGA
CACCTACTCAGACAATGCGATGCAATTTCCTCATTTTATTAGGAAAGGACAGTGGGAGTGGCACCTTCCA
GGGTCAAGGAAGGCACGGGGGAGGGGCAAACAACAGATGGCTGGCAACTAGAAGGCACAGTCGAGGCTGA
TCAGCGAGCTTCTAGACTATGCGGCCCCATTCAGATCCTCTTCTGAGATGAGTTTTTGTTCTGCGGCCGC
CTTCGCTGTCATCATTTGTACAAACTCTTCGTAGTTTACCTGACCATCCCCATCGATGTCTGCTTCCCTG
ATCATTTCATCAACCTC
