>Addgene plasmid #58218 | pCMV CEPIA2mt | addgene partial sequence | sequence record 91994 | EGFP-C 5'-CATGGTCCTGCTGGAGTTCGTG-3'
AGGGCGGTACCGGAGGGAGCATGGTGAGCAAGGGCGAGGAGCTGTTCACCGGGGTGGTGCCCATCCTGGT
CGAGCTGGACGGCGACGTAAACGGCCACAAGTTCAGCGTGTCCGGCGAGGGTGAGGGCGATGCCACCTAC
GGCAAGCTGACCCTGAAGTTCATCTGCACCACCGGCAAGCTGCCCGTGCCCTGGCCCACCCTCGTGACCA
CCCTGACCTACGGCGTGCAGTGCTTCAGCCGCTACCCCGACCACATGAAGCAGCACGACTTCTTCAAGTC
CGCCATGCCCGAAGGCTACATCCAGGAGCGCACCATCTTCTTCAAGGACGACGGCTACTACAAGACCCGC
GCCGAGGTGAAGTTCGAGGGCGACACCCTGGTGAACCGCATCGTGCTGAAGGGCATCGACTTCAAGGAGG
ACGGCAACATCCTGGGGCACAAGCTGGAGTACAACACGCGTGACCAACTGACTGAAGAGCAGATCGCAGA
ATTTAAAGAGGCTTTCTCCCTATTTGACAAGGACGGGGATGGGACAATAACAACCAAGGAGCTGGGGACG
GTGCTGCGGTCTCTGGGGCAGAACCCCACAGAAGCAGAGCTGCAGGACATGATCAATGAAGTAGATGCCG
ACGGTAATGGCACAATCGACTTCCCTGAGTTCCTGACAATGATGGCAAGAAAAATGAAAGACACAGACAG
TGAAGAAGAAATTAGAGAAGCGTTCCGTGTGTTTGATAAGGATGGCAATGGCTACATCAGTGCAGCAGAG
CTTCGCCACGTGATGACAAACCTTGGAGAGAAGT
