>Addgene plasmid #58218 | pCMV CEPIA2mt | addgene partial sequence | sequence record 92010 | CMV-F 5'-CGCAAATGGGCGGTAGGCGTG-3'
TTCTGGCTAACTAGAGAACCCACTGCTTACTGGCACGTGACCATGTCCGTCCTGACGCCGCTGCTGCTGC
GGGGCTTGACAGGCTCGGCCCGGCGGCTCCCAGTGCCGCGCGCCAAAATTCATTCACTGGGGGACCCCAT
GAGCGTGCTCACCCCACTCCTGCTGCGGGGGCTGACCGGCAGCGCTAGGCGGCTGCCAGTCCCGCGGGCC
AAGATCCACAGTCTCGGCGATCCCGGATCCATGCGGGGTTCTCATCATCATCATCATCATGGTATGGCTA
GCATGACTGGTGGACAGCAAATGGGTCGGGATCTGTACGACGATGACGATAAGGATCTCGCCACCATGGT
CGACTCATCACGTCGTAAGTGGAATAAGACAGGTCACGCAGTCAGAGCTATAGGTCGGCTGAGCTCACTC
GAGAACGTCTATATCATGGCCGACAAGCAGAAGAACGGCATCAAGGCGAACTTCAAGATCCGCCACAACA
TCGAGGACGGCGGCGTGCAGCTCGCCTACCACTACCAGCAGAACACCCCCATCGGCGACGGCCCCGTGCT
GCTGCCCGACAACCACTACCTGAGCACCCAGTCCAAACTTTCGAAAGACCCCAACGAGAAGCGCGATCAC
ATGGTCCTGCTGGAGTTCGTGACC
